>Addgene plasmid #1812 | MLV Gag-CFP | depositor full sequence | sequence record 369 | Author sequence
AGCTTGGCCCATTGCATACGTTGTATCCATATCATAATATGTACATTTATATTGGCTCATGTCCAACATT
ACCGCCATGTTGACATTGATTATTGACTAGTTATTAATAGTAATCAATTACGGGGTCATTAGTTCATAGC
CCATATTGGAGTTCCGCGTTACATAACTTACGGTAAATGGCCCGCCTGGCTGACCGCCCAACGACCCCCG
CCCCTTGACGTCAATAATGACGTATGTTCCCATAGTAACGCCAATAGGGACTTTCCATTGACGTCAATGG
GTGGAGTATTTACGGTAAACTGCCCACTTGGCAGTACATCAAGTGTATCATATGCCAAGTACGCCCCCTA
TTGACGTCAATGACGGTAAATGGCCCGCCTGGCATTATGCCCAGTACATGACCTTATGGGACTTTCCTAC
TTGGCAGTACATCTACGTATTAGTCATCGCTATTACCATGGTGATGCGGTTGTGGCAGTACATCAATGGG
CGTGGATAGCGGTTTGACTCACGGGGATTTCCAAGTCTCCACCCCATTGACGTCAATGGGAGTTTGTTTT
GGCACCAAAATCAACGGGACTTTCCAAAATGTCGTAACAACTCCGCCCCATTGACGCAAATGGGCGGTAG
GCGTGTACGGTGGGAGGTCTATATAAGCAGAGCTCGTTTAGTGAACCGTCAGATCGCCTGGAGACGCCAT
CCACGCTGTTTTGACCTCCATAGAAGACACCGGGACCGATCCAGCCTCCCCTCGAAGCTTTACATGTGGT
ACCGAGCTCGGATCCTGAGAACTTCAGGGTGAGTCTATGGGACCCTTGATGTTTTCTTTCCCCTTCTTTT
CTATGGTTAAGTTCATGTCATAGGAAGGGGAGAAGTAACAGGGTACACATATTGACCAAATCAGGGTAAT
TTTGCATTTGTAATTTTAAAAAATGCTTTCTTCTTTTAATATACTTTTTTGTTTATCTTATTTCTAATAC
TTTCCCTAATCTCTTTCTTTCAGGGCAATAATGATACAATGTATCATGCCTCTTTGCACCATTCTAAAGA
ATAACAGTGATAATTTCTGGGTTAAGGCAATAGCAATATTTCTGCATATAAATATTTCTGCATATAAATT
GTAACTGATGTAAGAGGTTTCATATTGCTAATAGCAGCTACAATCCAGCTACCATTCTGCTTTTATTTTA
TGGTTGGGATAAGGCTGGATTATTCTGAGTCCAAGCTAGGCCCTTTTGCTAATCATGTTCATACCTCTTA
TCTTCCTCCCACAGCTCCTGGGCAACGTGCTGGTCTGTGTGCTGGCCCATCACTTTGGCAAAGAATTCAT
GGGCCAGACTGTTACCACTCCCTTAAGTTTGACCTTAGGTCACTGGAAAGATGTCGAGCGGATCGCTCAC
AACCAGTCGGTAGATGTCAAGAAGAGACGTTGGGTTACCTTCTGCTCTGCAGAATGGCCAACCTTTAACG
TCGGATGGCCGCGAGACGGCACCTTTAACCGAGACCTCATCACCCAGGTTAAGATCAAGGTCTTTTCACC
TGGCCCGCATGGACACCCAGACCAGGTCCCCTACATCGTGACCTGGGAAGCCTTGGCTTTTGACCCCCCT
CCCTGGGTCAAGCCCTTTGTACACCCTAAGCCTCCGCCTCCTCTTCCTCCATCCGCCCCGTCTCTCCCCC
TTGAACCTCCTCGTTCGACCCCGCCTCGATCCTCCCTTTATCCAGCCCTCACTCCTTCTCTAGGCGCCAA
ACCTAAACCTCAAGTTCTTTCTGACAGTGGGGGGCCGCTCATCGACCTACTTACAGAAGACCCCCCGCCT
TATAGGGACCCAAGACCACCCCCTTCCGACAGGGACGGAAATGGTGGAGAAGCGACCCCTGCGGGAGAGG
CACCGGACCCCTCCCCAATGGCATCTCGCCTACGTGGGAGACGGGAGCCCCCTGTGGCCGACTCCACTAC
CTCGCAGGCATTCCCCCTCCGCGCAGGAGGAAACGGACAGCTTCAATACTGGCCGTTCTCCTCTTCTGAC
CTTTACAACTGGAAAAATAATAACCCTTCTTTTTCTGAAGATCCAGGTAAACTGACAGCTCTGATCGAGT
CTGTTCTCATCACCCATCAGCCCACCTGGGACGACTGTCAGCAGCTGTTGGGGACTCTGCTGACCGGAGA
AGAAAAACAACGGGTGCTCTTAGAGGCTAGAAAGGCGGTGCGGGGCGATGATGGGCGCCCCACTCAACTG
CCCAATGAAGTCGATGCCGCTTTTCCCCTCGAGCGCCCAGACTGGGATTACACCACCCAGGCAGGTAGGA
ACCACCTAGTCCACTATCGCCAGTTGCTCCTAGCGGGTCTCCAAAACGCGGGCAGAAGCCCCACCAATTT
GGCCAAGGTAAAAGGAATAACACAAGGGCCCAATGAGTCTCCCTCGGCCTTCCTAGAGAGACTTAAGGAA
GCCTATCGCAGGTACACTCCTTATGACCCTGAGGACCCAGGGCAAGAAACTAATGTGTCTATGTCTTTCA
TTTGGCAGTCTGCCCCAGACATTGGGAGAAAGTTAGAGAGGTTAGAAGATTTAAAAAACAAGACGCTTGG
AGATTTGGTTAGAGAGGCAGAAAAGATCTTTAATAAACGAGAAACCCCGGAAGAAAGAGAGGAACGTATC
AGGAGAGAAACAGAGGAAAAAGAAGAACGCCGTAGGACAGAGGATGAGCAGAAAGAGAAAGAAAGAGATC
GTAGGAGACATAGAGAGATGAGCAAGCTATTGGCCACTGTCGTTAGTGGACAGAAACAGGATAGACAGGG
AGGAGAACGAAGGAGGTCCCAACTCGATCGCGACCAGTGTGCCTACTGCAAAGAAAAGGGGCACTGGGCT
AAAGATTGTCCCAAGAAACCACGAGGACCTCGGGGACCAAGACCGCAGGCTAGCAGCAAGGGCGAGGAGC
TGTTCACCGGGGTGGTGCCCATCCTGGTCGAGCTGGACGGCGACGTAAACGGCCACAAGTTCAGCGTGTC
CGGCGAGGGCGAGGGCGATGCCACCTACGGCAAGCTGACCCTGAAGTTCATCTGCACCACCGGCAAGCTG
CCCGTGCCCTGGCCCACCCTCGTGACCACCCTGACCTGGGGCGTGCAGTGCTTCAGCCGCTACCCCGACC
ACATGAAGCAGCACGACTTCTTCAAGTCCGCCATGCCCGAAGGCTACGTCCAGGAGCGCACCATCTTCTT
CAAGGACGACGGCAACTACAAGACCCGCGCCGAGGTGAAGTTCGAGGGCGACACCCTGGTGAACCGCATC
GAGCTGAAGGGCATCGACTTCAAGGAGGACGGCAACATCCTGGGGCACAAGCTGGAGTACAACTACATCA
GCCACAACGTCTATATCACCGCCGACAAGCAGAAGAACGGCATCAAGGCCAACTTCAAGATCCGCCACAA
CATCGAGGACGGCAGCGTGCAGCTCGCCGACCACTACCAGCAGAACACCCCCATCGGCGACGGCCCCGTG
CTGCTGCCCGACAACCACTACCTGAGCACCCAGTCCGCCCTGAGCAAAGACCCCAACGAGAAGCGCGATC
ACATGGTCCTGCTGGAGTTCGTGACCGCCGCCGGGATCACTCTCGGCATGGACGAGCTGTACAAGGCTAG
CCCGGGGGTGGACCATCCTCTAGACTGACATGGCGCGTTCAACGCTCTCAAAACCCCTTAAAAATAAGGT
TAACCCGCGAGGCCCCCTAAGAATTCACCCCACCAGTGCAGGCTGCCTATCAGAAAGTGGTGGCTGGTGT
GGCTAATGCCCTGGCCCACAAGTATCACTAAGCTCGCTTTCTTGCTGTCCAATTTCTATTAAAGGTTCCT
TTGTTCCCTAAGTCCAACTACTAAACTGGGGGATATTATGAAGGGCCTTGAGCATCTGGATTCTGCCTAA
TAAAAAACATTTATTTTCATTGCAATGATGTATTTAAATTATTTCTGAATATTTTACTAAAAAGGGAATG
TGGGAGGTCAGTGCATTTAAAACATAAAGAAATGAAGAGCTAGTTCAAACCTTGGGAAAATACACTATAT
CTTAAACTCCATGAAAGAAGGTGAGGCTGCAAACAGCTAATGCACATTGGCAACAGCCCTGATGCCTATG
CCTTATTCATCCCTCAGAAAAGGATTCAAGTAGAGGCTTGATTTGGAGGTTAAAGTTTTGCTATGCTGTA
TTTTACATTACTTATTGTTTTAGCTGTCCTCATGAATGTCTTTTCACTACCCATTTGCTTATCCTGCATC
TCTCAGCCTTGACTCCACTCAGTTCTCTTGCTTAGAGATACCACCTTTCCCCTGAAGTGTTCCTTCCATG
TTTTACGGCGAAGATGGTTTCTCCTCGCCTGGCCACTCAGCCTTAGTTGTCTCTGTTGTCTTATAGAGGT
CTACTTGAAGAAGGAAAAACAGGGGGCATGGTTTGACTGTCCTGTGAGCCCTTCTTCCCTGCCTCCCCCA
CTCACAGTGACCCGGAATCCCTCGACATGGCAGTCTAGATCATTCTTGAAGACGAAAGGGCCTCGTGATA
CGCCTATTTTTATAGGTTAATGTCATGATAATAATGGTTTCTTAGACGTCAGGTGGCACTTTTCGGGGAA
ATGTGCGCGGAACCCCTATTTGTTTATTTTTCTAAATACATTCAAATATGTATCCGCTCATGAGACAATA
ACCCTGATAAATGCTTCAATAATATTGAAAAAGGAAGAGTATGAGTATTCAACATTTCCGTGTCGCCCTT
ATTCCCTTTTTTGCGGCATTTTGCCTTCCTGTTTTTGCTCACCCAGAAACGCTGGTGAAAGTAAAAGATG
CTGAAGATCAGTTGGGTGCACGAGTGGGTTACATCGAACTGGATCTCAACAGCGGTAAGATCCTTGAGAG
TTTTCGCCCCGAAGAACGTTTTCCAATGATGAGCACTTTTAAAGTTCTGCTATGTGGCGCGGTATTATCC
CGTGTTGACGCCGGGCAAGAGCAACTCGGTCGCCGCATACACTATTCTCAGAATGACTTGGTTGAGTACT
CACCAGTCACAGAAAAGCATCTTACGGATGGCATGACAGTAAGAGAATTATGCAGTGCTGCCATAACCAT
GAGTGATAACACTGCGGCCAACTTACTTCTGACAACGATCGGAGGACCGAAGGAGCTAACCGCTTTTTTG
CACAACATGGGGGATCATGTAACTCGCCTTGATCGTTGGGAACCGGAGCTGAATGAAGCCATACCAAACG
ACGAGCGTGACACCACGATGCCTGCAGCAATGGCAACAACGTTGCGCAAACTATTAACTGGCGAACTACT
TACTCTAGCTTCCCGGCAACAATTAATAGACTGGATGGAGGCGGATAAAGTTGCAGGACCACTTCTGCGC
TCGGCCCTTCCGGCTGGCTGGTTTATTGCTGATAAATCTGGAGCCGGTGAGCGTGGGTCTCGCGGTATCA
TTGCAGCACTGGGGCCAGATGGTAAGCCCTCCCGTATCGTAGTTATCTACACGACGGGGAGTCAGGCAAC
TATGGATGAACGAAATAGACAGATCGCTGAGATAGGTGCCTCACTGATTAAGCATTGGTAACTGTCAGAC
CAAGTTTACTCATATATACTTTAGATTGATTTAAAACTTCATTTTTAATTTAAAAGGATCTAGGTGAAGA
TCCGTAATCTGCTGCTTGCAAACAAAAAAACCACCGCTACCAGCGGTGGTTTGTTTGCCGGATCAAGAGC
TACCAACTCTTTTTCCGAAGGTAACTGGCTTCAGCAGAGCGCAGATACCAAATACTGTCCTTCTAGTGTA
GCCGTAGTTAGGCCACCACTTCAAGAACTCTGTAGCACCGCCTACATACCTCGCTCTGCTAATCCTGTTA
CCAGTGGCTGCTGCCAGTGGCGATAAGTCGTGTCTTACCGGGTTGGACTCAAGACGATAGTTACCGGATA
AGGCGCAGCGGTCGGGCTGAACGGGGGGTTCGTGCACACAGCCCAGCTTGGAGCGAACGACCTACACCGA
ACTGAGATACCTACAGCGTGAGCTATGAGAAAGCGCCACGCTTCCCGAAGGGAGAAAGGCGGACAGGTAT
CCGGTAAGCGGCAGGGTCGGAACAGGAGAGCGCACGAGGGAGCTTCCAGGGGGAAACGCCTGGTATCTTT
ATAGTCCTGTCGGGTTTCGCCACCTCTGACTTGAGCGTCGATTTTTGTGATGCTCGTCAGGGGGGCGGAG
CCTATGGAAAAACGCCAGCAACGGATGCGCCGCGTGCGGCTGCTGGAGATGGCGGACGCGATGGATATGT
TCTGCCAAGGGTTGGTTTGCGCATTCACAGTTCTCCGCAAGAATTGATTGGCTCCAATTCTTGGAGTGGT
GAATCCGTTAGCGAGGTGCCGCCGGCTTCCATTCAGGTCGAGGTGGCCCGGCTCCATGCACCGCGACGCA
ACGCGGGGAGGCAGACAAGGTATAGGGCGGCGCCTACAATCCATGCCAACCCGTTCCATGTGCTCGCCGA
GGCGGCATAAATCCCCGTGACGATCAGCGGTCCAATGATCGAAGTTAGGCTGGTAAGAGCCGCGAGCGAT
CCTTGAAGCTGTCCCTGATGGTCGTCATCTACCTGCCTGGACAGCATGGCCTGCAACGCGGGCATCCCGA
TGCCGCCGGAAGCGAGAAGAATCATAATGGGGAAGGCCATCCAGCCTCGCGTCGGGGAGCTTTTTGCAAA
AGCCTAGGCCTCCAAAAAAGCCTCCTCACTACTTCTGGAATAGCTCAGAGGCCGAGGCGGCCTCGGCCTC
TGCATAAATAAAAAAAATTAGTCAGCCATG
Features (pLannotate 1.2.2; 16 found; start..end, strand, type, name):
     82..460     +  enhancer       CMV enhancer: human cytomegalovirus immediate early enhancer
    533..550     -  promoter       CMV promoter (fragment): human cytomegalovirus (CMV) immediate early promoter
    613..664     +  promoter       CMVd2 promoter: truncated human cytomegalovirus (CMV) immediate early promoter that yields moderately reduced expression relative to the full-length promoter
    799..1274    +  intron         β-globin intron: internally truncated intron from human β-globin
   1278..1337    +  CDS            HBB (fragment): HBB_COLGU - Experimental evidence at transcript level: Swiss-Prot protein existence level 2. Involved in oxygen transport from the lung to the various peripheral tissues. From Colobus guereza (Mantled guereza) (Eastern black-and-white colobus monkey).
   1332..1748    +  CDS            gag (truncated): truncated Moloney murine leukemia virus (MMLV) gag gene lacking the start codon
   2925..3635    +  CDS            ECFP: ECFP is a basic (constitutively fluorescent) cyan fluorescent protein published in 1996, derived from Aequorea victoria. It has low acid sensitivity.
   3641..3667    +  misc_feature   pol region (fragment): Moloney murine leukemia virus (MMLV) pol region containing the splice acceptor site
   3670..3729    +  CDS            env (fragment): ENV_MLVMS - Experimental evidence at protein level: Swiss-Prot protein existence level 1. The transmembrane protein (TM) acts as a class I viral fusion protein. Under the current model, the protein has at least 3 conformational states: pre-fusion native state, pre-hairpin intermediate state, and post-fusion hairpin state. During viral and target cell membrane fusion, the coiled coil regions (heptad repeats) assume a trimer-of-hairpins structure, positioning the fusion peptide in close proximity to the C-terminal region of the ectodomain. The formation of this structure appears to drive apposit
   3731..3808    +  CDS            HBB (fragment): HBB_PONPY - Experimental evidence at transcript level: Swiss-Prot protein existence level 2. Involved in oxygen transport from the lung to the various peripheral tissues. From Pongo pygmaeus (Bornean orangutan).
   3812..4205    +  polyA_signal   β-globin poly(A): human β-globin polyadenylation signal
   4626..4730    +  promoter       AmpR promoter: bla
   4731..5591    +  CDS            AmpR: β-lactamase; bla; confers resistance to ampicillin, carbenicillin, and related antibiotics
   5673..6240    +  rep_origin     ori: high-copy-number ColE1/pMB1/pBR322/pUC origin of replication
   6403..6704    -  CDS            TcR (fragment): tetracycline efflux protein; tet; confers resistance to tetracycline
   6727..6820    -  rep_origin     SV40 ori (fragment): SV40 origin of replication
