[The description below was written by a language model from this plasmid's Addgene catalogue record and pLannotate feature annotations shown in this document.]
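Description:
MLV Gag-CFP is a mammalian expression plasmid that produces the murine leukemia virus Gag polyprotein fused at its C terminus to cyan fluorescent protein. According to the depositor, it was made by replacing the Pol coding region of a Gag-Pol packaging plasmid (pMDoldGag-Pol) with CFP, so that the fluorescent protein is joined to the amino acids PQ at the end of the nucleocapsid (NC) domain. The catalogue lists pcDNA3 as the backbone, but the annotated 6.8 kb depositor sequence looks more like the pMD-type parent. It has a CMV enhancer/promoter followed by a truncated human β-globin intron and short β-globin exon fragments, and transcription ends at a β-globin polyadenylation signal rather than at pcDNA3's usual elements. No mammalian selection marker such as neomycin resistance is annotated. The cloning sites are not recorded.

In the feature table, only the 5′ portion of gag is explicitly annotated. The ECFP coding sequence lies further downstream on the same strand, and the unannotated interval between them presumably holds the rest of Gag. Small remnants of MLV pol and env sequence sit just after ECFP, most likely leftovers from the parental packaging construct. In bacteria the plasmid is propagated through a high-copy ColE1/pUC-type origin with ampicillin resistance. A tetracycline resistance gene fragment and a partial SV40 origin are also present as backbone remnants.

Because Gag alone drives assembly and budding of virus-like particles, this fusion serves as a fluorescent marker for retroviral assembly. The associated publication used such constructs to visualise retroviral replication in living cells, including budding into multivesicular bodies. Lacking Pol, it does not supply the viral enzymes.
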