Addgene plasmid #1812: MLV Gag-CFP
Depositing lab: Walther Mothes. Depositing organization: Yale University. Publication: Visualization of retroviral replication in living cells reveals budding into multivesicular bodies. Sherer NM, Lehmann MJ, Jimenez-Soto LF, Ingmundson A, Horner SM, Cicchetti G, Allen PG, Pypaert M, Cunningham JM, Mothes W. Traffic 2003 Nov;4(11):785-801. 10.1034/j.1600-0854.2003.00135.x PubMed 14617360.
Backbone
  Vector backbone: pcDNA3
  Backbone size w/o insert (bp): 4000
  Vector type: Mammalian Expression
Growth in bacteria
  Bacterial resistance: Ampicillin, 100 μg/mL
  Growth temperature: 37°C
  Growth strain: DH5alpha
  Copy number: High Copy
Gene/Insert
  Gene/Insert name: Gag
  Species: MuLV
  Insert size (bp): 2800
  Entrez Gene: gag (a.k.a. FrMLVgp1)
  Tag / fusion protein: CFP (C terminal on insert)
  Cloning method: Restriction Enzyme; 5′ cloning site ??? (unknown if destroyed); 3′ cloning site ??? (unknown if destroyed)
  Sequencing primers: 5′ n/a
Resource information
  A portion of this plasmid was derived from a plasmid made by: pMDoldGag-Pol provided by Richard Mulligan
Terms and licenses: Academic/Nonprofit Terms; Industry Terms: Not Available to Industry
Depositor comments: This is a CFP-fusion to the amino acids PQ at the C-terminus of the Gag NC domain. This was cloned by replacing Pol with CFP in pMDoldGag-Pol.
How to cite: MLV Gag-CFP was a gift from Walther Mothes (Addgene plasmid # 1812 ; http://n2t.net/addgene:1812 ; RRID:Addgene_1812)
