>Addgene plasmid #1812 | MLV Gag-CFP | addgene partial sequence | sequence record 16869 | CMV-F 5'-CGCAAATGGGCGGTAGGCGTG-3'
GCAGAGCTCGTTTAGTGACCGTCAGATCGCCTGGAGACGCCATCCACGCTGTTTTGACCTCCATAGAAGA
CACCGGGACCGATCCAGCCTCCCCTCGAAGCTTACATGTGGTACCGAGCTCGGATCCTGAGAACTTCAGG
GTGAGTCTATGGGACCCTTGATGTTTTCTTTCCCCTTCTTTTCTATGGTTAAGTTCATGTCATAGGAAGG
GGAGAAGTAACAGGGTACACATATTGACCAAATCAGGGTAATTTTGCATTTGTAATTTTAAAAAATGCTT
TCTTCTTTTAATATACTTTTTTGTTTATCTTATTTCTAATACTTTCCCTAATCTCTTTCTTTCAGGGCAA
TAATGATACAATGTATCATGCCTCTTTGCACCATTCTAAAGAATAACAGTGATAATTTCTGGGTTAAGGC
AATAGCAATATTTCTGCATATAAATATTTCTGCATATAAATTGTAACTGATGTAAGAGGTTTCATATTGC
TAATAGCAGCTACAATCCAGCTACCATTCTGCTTTTATTTTATGGTTGGGATAAGGCTGGATTATTCTGA
GTCCAAGCTAGGCCCTTTTGCTAATCATGTTCATACCTCTTATCTTCCTCCCACAGCTCCTGGGCAACGT
GCTGGTCTGTGTGCTGGCCCATCACTTTGGCAAAGAATTCATGGGCCAGACTGTTACCACTCCCTTAAGT
TTGACCTTAGGTCACTGGAAAGATGTCGAGCGGATCGCTCACAACCAGT
